>Addgene plasmid #65673 | pCNL-N1_3xNLS | depositor full sequence | sequence record 111644 | pCNL-N1_3xNLS sequence 5662 bps
TAGTTATTAATAGTAATCAATTACGGGGTCATTAGTTCATAGCCCATATATGGAGTTCCGCGTTACATAA
CTTACGGTAAATGGCCCGCCTGGCTGACCGCCCAACGACCCCCGCCCATTGACGTCAATAATGACGTATG
TTCCCATAGTAACGCCAATAGGGACTTTCCATTGACGTCAATGGGTGGAGTATTTACGGTAAACTGCCCA
CTTGGCAGTACATCAAGTGTATCATATGCCAAGTACGCCCCCTATTGACGTCAATGACGGTAAATGGCCC
GCCTGGCATTATGCCCAGTACATGACCTTATGGGACTTTCCTACTTGGCAGTACATCTACGTATTAGTCA
TCGCTATTACCATGGTGATGCGGTTTTGGCAGTACATCAATGGGCGTGGATAGCGGTTTGACTCACGGGG
ATTTCCAAGTCTCCACCCCATTGACGTCAATGGGAGTTTGTTTTGGCACCAAAATCAACGGGACTTTCCA
AAATGTCGTAACAACTCCGCCCCATTGACGCAAATGGGCGGTAGGCGTGTACGGTGGGAGGTCTATATAA
GCAGAGCTGGTTTAGTGAACCGTCAGATCCGCTAGCCACCATGCTGGTACCAAAAAAGAAGAGAAAGGTT
GTACCAAAAAAGAAGAGAAAGGTTGTACCAAAAAAGAAGAGAAAGGTTTTCGAAGGGCCGGATCCACCGG
TCGCCACCATGGTGAGCAAGGGCGAGGAGCTGTTCACCGGGGTGGTGCCCATCCTGGTCGAGCTGGACGG
CGACGTAAACGGCCACAAGTTCAGCGTGTCCGGCGAGGGCGAGGGCGATGCCACCTACGGCAAGCTGACC
CTGAAGTTCATCTGCACCACCGGCAAGCTGCCCGTGCCCTGGCCCACCCTCGTGACCACCCTGTCCTGGG
GCGTGCAGTGCTTCGCCCGCTACCCCGACCACATGAAGCAGCACGACTTCTTCAAGTCCGCCATGCCCGA
AGGCTACGTCCAGGAGCGCACCATCTTCTTCAAGGACGACGGCAACTACAAGACCCGCGCCGAGGTGAAG
TTCGAGGGCGACACCCTGGTGAACCGCATCGAGCTGAAGGGCATCGACTTCAAGGAGGACGGCAACATCC
TGGGGCACAAGCTGGAGTACAACTACTTTAGCGACAACGTCTATATCACCGCCGACAAGCAGAAGAACGG
CATCAAGGCCAACTTCAAGATCCGCCACAACATCGAGGACGGCGGCGTGCAGCTCGCCGACCACTACCAG
CAGAACACCCCCATCGGCGACGGCCCCGTGCTGCTGCCCGACAACCACTACCTGAGCACCCAGTCCAAGC
TGAGCAAAGACCCCAACGAGAAGCGCGATCACATGGTCCTGCTGGAGTTCGTGACCGCCGCCGGGGGTAC
CAAGGTGTACGACCCCGAGCAGAGGAAGAGGATGATCACCGGCCCCCAGTGGTGGGCCAGGTGCAAGCAG
ATGAACGTGCTGGACAGCTTCATCAACTACTACGACAGCGAGAAGCACGCCGAGAACGCCGTGATCTTCC
TGCACGGCAACGCCACTAGCAGCTACCTGTGGAGGCACGTGGTGCCCCACATCGAGCCCGTGGCCAGGTG
CATCATCCCCGATCTGATCGGCATGGGCAAGAGCGGCAAGAGCGGCAACGGCAGCTACAGGCTGCTGGAC
CACTACAAGTACCTGACCGCCTGGTTCGAGCTTCTGAACCTGCCCAAGAAGATCATCTTCGTGGGCCACG
ACTGGGGCGCCGCCCTGGCCTTCCACTACGCCTACGAGCACCAGGACAGGATCAAGGCCATCGTGCACAT
GGAGAGCGTGGTGGACGTGATCGAGAGCTGGGACGAGTGGCCAGACATCGAGGAGGACATCGCCCTGATC
AAGAGCGAGGAGGGCGAGAAGATGGTGCTGGAGAACAACTTCTTCGTGGAGACCGTGCTGCCCAGCAAGA
TCATGAGAAAGCTGGAGCCCGAGGAGTTCGCCGCCTACCTGGAGCCCTTCAAGGAGAAGGGCGAGGTGAG
AAGACCCACCCTGAGCTGGCCCAGAGAGATCCCCCTGGTGAAGGGCGGCAAGCCCGACGTGGTGCAGATC
GTGAGAAACTACAACGCCTACCTGAGAGCCAGCGACGACCTGCCCAAGCTGTTCATCGAGGGCGACCCCG
GCTTCTTCAGCAACGCCATCGTGGAGGGCGCCAAGAAGTTCCCCAACACCGAGTTCGTGAAGGTGAAGGG
CCTGCACTTCCTCCAGGAGGACGCCCCCGACGAGATGGGCAAGTACATCAAGAGCTTCGTGGAGAGAGTG
CTGAAGAACGAGCAGTAGGCGGCCGCGACTCTAGATCATAATCAGCCATACCACATTTGTAGAGGTTTTA
CTTGCTTTAAAAAACCTCCCACACCTCCCCCTGAACCTGAAACATAAAATGAATGCAATTGTTGTTGTTA
ACTTGTTTATTGCAGCTTATAATGGTTACAAATAAAGCAATAGCATCACAAATTTCACAAATAAAGCATT
TTTTTCACTGCATTCTAGTTGTGGTTTGTCCAAACTCATCAATGTATCTTAAGGCGTAAATTGTAAGCGT
TAATATTTTGTTAAAATTCGCGTTAAATTTTTGTTAAATCAGCTCATTTTTTAACCAATAGGCCGAAATC
GGCAAAATCCCTTATAAATCAAAAGAATAGACCGAGATAGGGT
[37 nt withheld, positions 2704-2740]
AAAGAACGTGGACTCCAACGTCAAAGG
[49 nt withheld, positions 2768-2816]
T
[91 nt withheld, positions 2818-2908]
G
[124 nt withheld, positions 2910-3033]
CAGGTGGCACTTTTCGGGGAAATGTGCGCGGAACCCCTATTTGTTTATTTTTCTAAATACATTCAAATAT
GTATCCGCTCATGAGACAATAACCCTGATAAATGCTTCAATAATATTGAAAAAGGAAGAGTCCTGAGGCG
GAAAGAACCAGCTGTGGAATGTGTGTCAGTTAGGGTGTGGAAAGTCCCCAGGCTCCCCAGCAGGCAGAAG
TATGCAAAGCATGCATCTCAATTAGTCAGCAACCAGGTGTGGAAAGTCCCCAGGCTCCCCAGCAGGCAGA
AGTATGCAAAGCATGCATCTCAATTAGTCAGCAACCATAGTCCCGCCCCTAACTCCGCCCATCCCGCCCC
TAACTCCGCCCAGTTCCGCCCATTCTCCGCCCCATGGCTGACTAATTTTTTTTATTTATGCAGAGGCCGA
GGCCGCCTCGGCCTCTGAGCTATTCCAGAAGTAGTGAGGAGGCTTTTTTGGAGGCCTAGGCTTTTGCAAA
GATCGATCAAGAGACAGGATGAGGATCGTTTCGCATGATTGAACAAGATGGATTGCACGCAGGTTCTCCG
GCCGCTTGGGTGGAGAGGCTATTCGGCTATGACTGGGCACAACAGACAATCGGCTGCTCTGATGCCGCCG
TGTTCCGGCTGTCAGCGCAGGGGCGCCCGGTTCTTTTTGTCAAGACCGACCTGTCCGGTGCCCTGAATGA
ACTGCAAGACGAGGCAGCGCGGCTATCGTGGCTGGCCACGACGGGCGTTCCTTGCGCAGCTGTGCTCGAC
GTTGTCACTGAAGCGGGAAGGGACTGGCTGCTATTGGGCGAAGTGCCGGGGCAGGATCTCCTGTCATCTC
ACCTTGCTCCTGCCGAGAAAGTATCCATCATGGCTGATGCAATGCGGCGGCTGCATACGCTTGATCCGGC
TACCTGCCCATTCGACCACCAAGCGAAACATCGCATCGAGCGAGCACGTACTCGGATGGAAGCCGGTCTT
GTCGATCAGGATGATCTGGACGAAGAGCATCAGGGGCTCGCGCCAGCCGAACTGTTCGCCAGGCTCAAGG
CGAGCATGCCCGACGGCGAGGATCTCGTCGTGACCCATGGCGATGCCTGCTTGCCGAATATCATGGTGGA
AAATGGCCGCTTTTCTGGATTCATCGACTGTGGCCGGCTGGGTGTGGCGGACCGCTATCAGGACATAGCG
TTGGCTACCCGTGATATTGCTGAAGAGCTTGGCGGCGAATGGGCTGACCGCTTCCTCGTGCTTTACGGTA
TCGCCGCTCCCGATTCGCAGCGCATCGCCTTCTATCGCCTTCTTGACGAGTTCTTCTGAGCGGGACTCTG
GGGTTCGAAATGACCGACCAAGCGACGCCCAACCTGCCATCACGAGATTTCGATTCCACCGCCGCCTTCT
ATGAAAGGTTGGGCTTCGGAATCGTTTTCCGGGACGCCGGCTGGATGATCCTCCAGCGCGGGGATCTCAT
GCTGGAGTTCTTCGCCCACCCTAGGGGGAGGCTAACTGAAACACGGAAGGAGACAATACCGGAAGGAACC
CGCGCTATGACGGCAATAAAAAGACAGAATAAAACGCACGGTGTTGGGTCGTTTGTTCATAAACGCGGGG
TTCGGTCCCAGGGCTGGCACTCTGTCGATACCCCACCGAGACCCCATTGGGGCCAATACGCCCGCGTTTC
TTCCTTTTCCCCACCCCACCCCCCAAGTTCGGGTGAAGGCCCAGGGCTCGCAGCCAACGTCGGGGCGGCA
GGCCCTGCCATAGCCTCAGGTTACTCATATATACTTTAGATTGATTTAAAACTTCATTTTTAATTTAAAA
GGATCTAGGTGAAGATCCTTTTTGATAATCTCATGACCAAAATCCCTTAACGTGAGTTTTCGTTCCACTG
AGCGTCAGACCCCGTAGAAAAGATCAAAGGATCTTCTTGAGATCCTTTTTTTCTGCGCGTAATCTGCTGC
TTGCAAACAAAAAAACCACCGCTACCAGCGGTGGTTTGTTTGCCGGATCAAGAGCTACCAACTCTTTTTC
CGAAGGTAACTGGCTTCAGCAGAGCGCAGATACCAAATACTGTCCTTCTAGTGTAGCCGTAGTTAGGCCA
CCACTTCAAGAACTCTGTAGCACCGCCTACATACCTCGCTCTGCTAATCCTGTTACCAGTGGCTGCTGCC
AGTGGCGATAAGTCGTGTCTTACCGGGTTGGACTCAAGACGATAGTTACCGGATAAGGCGCAGCGGTCGG
GCTGAACGGGGGGTTCGTGCACACAGCCCAGCTTGGAGCGAACGACCTACACCGAACTGAGATACCTACA
GCGTGAGCTATGAGAAAGCGCCACGCTTCCCGAAGGGAGAAAGGCGGACAGGTATCCGGTAAGCGGCAGG
GTCGGAACAGGAGAGCGCACGAGGGAGCTTCCAGGGGGAAACGCCTGGTATCTTTATAGTCCTGTCGGGT
TTCGCCACCTCTGACTTGAGCGTCGATTTTTGTGATGCTCGTCAGGGGGGCGGAGCCTATGGAAAAACGC
CAGCAACGCGGCCTTTTTACGGTTCCTGGCCTTTTGCTGGCCTTTTGCTCACATGTTCTTTCCTGCGTTA
TCCCCTGATTCTGTGGATAACCGTATTACCGCCATGCAT
Features (pLannotate 1.2.2; 17 found; start..end, strand, type, name):
     61..364     +  enhancer       CMV enhancer: human cytomegalovirus immediate early enhancer
    365..568     +  promoter       CMV promoter: human cytomegalovirus (CMV) immediate early promoter
    610..629     +  CDS            SV40 NLS (fragment): nuclear localization signal of SV40 (simian virus 40) large T antigen
    634..653     +  CDS            SV40 NLS (fragment): nuclear localization signal of SV40 (simian virus 40) large T antigen
    658..677     +  CDS            SV40 NLS (fragment): nuclear localization signal of SV40 (simian virus 40) large T antigen
    709..1401    +  CDS            mTurquoise2: mTurquoise2 is a basic (constitutively fluorescent) cyan fluorescent protein published in 2012, derived from Aequorea victoria. It is reported to be a rapidly-maturing monomer with very low acid sensitivity.
   1399..2325    +  CDS            LUCI_RENRE: Experimental evidence at protein level: Swiss-Prot protein existence level 1. Upon binding the substrate, the enzyme catalyzes an oxygenation, producing a very short-lived hydroperoxide that cyclizes into a dioxetanone structure, which collapses, releasing a CO(2) molecule. The spontaneous breakdown of the dioxetanone releases the energy (about 50 kcal/mole) that is necessary to generate the excited state of the coelenteramide product, which is the singlet form of the monoanion. In vivo the product undergoes the process of nonradiative energy transfer to an accessory protein, a green fluoresce
   2344..2427    +  CDS            large T antigen (fragment): large T antigen from SV40 (simian virus 40)
   2450..2571    +  polyA_signal   SV40 poly(A) signal: SV40 polyadenylation signal
   2605..3033    -  rep_origin     f1 ori (sequence partly withheld): f1 bacteriophage origin of replication; arrow indicates direction of (+) strand synthesis
   3060..3164    +  promoter       AmpR promoter: bla
   3166..3523    +  promoter       SV40 promoter: SV40 enhancer and early promoter
   3558..4352    +  CDS            NeoR/KanR: aminoglycoside phosphotransferase from Tn5; aph(3')-II (or nptII); confers resistance to neomycin, kanamycin, and G418 (Geneticin®)
   4373..4525    +  CDS            ble (fragment): BLE_KLEPN - Experimental evidence at protein level: Swiss-Prot protein existence level 1. Binding protein with a strong affinity to the bleomycin family of antibiotics. Binds to CL990; an antimitotic-antibiotic compound. From Klebsiella pneumoniae.
   4584..4631    +  polyA_signal   HSV TK poly(A) signal: herpes simplex virus thymidine kinase polyadenylation signal (Cole and Stacy, 1985)
   4722..4738    -  polyA_signal   bGH poly(A) signal (fragment): bovine growth hormone polyadenylation signal
   4960..5548    +  rep_origin     ori: high-copy-number ColE1/pMB1/pBR322/pUC origin of replication
