[The description below was written by a language model from this plasmid's Addgene catalogue record and pLannotate feature annotations shown in this document.]
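Description:
pCNL-N1_3xNLS is a mammalian expression plasmid of about 5.7 kb that produces a nuclear-targeted cyan Nano-lantern (CNL), a bioluminescent reporter. It is built on the pCNL-N1 backbone, an N1-style vector in which a sequence cloned upstream is fused to the N-terminus of the reporter. A high-copy ColE1/pUC-type origin supports propagation in E. coli, and an f1 origin is also present. A single NeoR/KanR (Tn5 aminoglycoside phosphotransferase) gene serves both hosts. The bacterial AmpR (bla) promoter drives it for kanamycin selection, and the SV40 enhancer/early promoter drives it for G418 selection of transfected mammalian cells. The HSV TK polyadenylation signal terminates this cassette.

The expression unit uses the human CMV immediate-early enhancer and promoter. It begins with the synthetic insert of roughly 100 bp, cloned between NheI and BamHI, which encodes three tandem copies of the SV40 large T antigen nuclear localization signal. This is followed in frame by the CNL moiety, annotated as the cyan fluorescent protein mTurquoise2 joined directly to Renilla luciferase, and the unit ends with the SV40 poly(A) signal. In a Nano-lantern design, oxidation of the luciferase substrate excites the adjacent fluorescent protein by resonance energy transfer, giving bright cyan-shifted emission without excitation light. The 3xNLS concentrates this signal in the nucleus.

The short large T antigen, ble and bGH poly(A) fragments in the feature table are probably backbone remnants or partial annotation matches rather than functional parts. The record gives the purpose as expression of NLS-CNL in mammalian cells, and the associated work concerns multicolour real-time luminescence imaging, where this plasmid would serve as a nuclear marker.
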