Addgene plasmid #65673: pCNL-N1_3xNLS
Purpose: Expresses NLS-CNL in mammalian cells
Depositing lab: Yasushi Okada. Depositing organization: RIKEN Quantitative Biology Center (QBiC). Publication: Expanded palette of Nano-lanterns for real-time multicolor luminescence imaging. Takai A, Nakano M, Saito K, Haruno R, Watanabe TM, Ohyanagi T, Jin T, Okada Y, Nagai T. Proc Natl Acad Sci U S A. 2015 Apr 7;112(14):4352-6. doi: 10.1073/pnas.1418468112. Epub 2015 Mar 23. PubMed 25831507.
Backbone
  Vector backbone: pCNL-N1
  Backbone manufacturer: Addgene #64304
  Backbone size w/o insert (bp): 5600
  Total vector size (bp): 5700
  Vector type: Mammalian Expression, Luciferase
  Selectable markers: Neomycin (select with G418)
Growth in bacteria
  Bacterial resistance: Kanamycin, 50 μg/mL
  Growth temperature: 37°C
  Growth strain: DH5alpha
  Copy number: High Copy
Gene/Insert
  Gene/Insert name: three copies of SV40 nuclear localization signal (alt name: 3xNLS)
  Species: Synthetic
  Insert size (bp): 100
  Promoter: CMV
  Tag / fusion protein: CNL (C terminal on backbone)
  Cloning method: Restriction Enzyme; 5′ cloning site NheI (not destroyed); 3′ cloning site BamHI (not destroyed)
  Sequencing primers: 5′ CMV Forward; 3′ EGFP-N
Resource information
  A portion of this plasmid was derived from a plasmid made by: pmTurquoise2-N1 (gifted from Dr Dorus Gadella Lab), pAcGFP1-Mito (Clontech)
Terms and licenses: Academic/Nonprofit Terms; Industry Terms: Not Available to Industry
How to cite: pCNL-N1_3xNLS was a gift from Yasushi Okada (Addgene plasmid # 65673 ; http://n2t.net/addgene:65673 ; RRID:Addgene_65673)
