>Addgene plasmid #65673 | pCNL-N1_3xNLS | addgene partial sequence | sequence record 115513 | CMV-F 5'-CGCAAATGGGCGGTAGGCGTG-3'
CTATATAAGCAGAGCTGGTTTAGTGAACCGTCAGATCCGCTAGCCACCATGCTGGTACCAAAAAAGAAGA
GAAAGGTTGTACCAAAAAAGAAGAGAAAGGTTGTACCAAAAAAGAAGAGAAAGGTTTTCGAAGGGCCGGA
TCCACCGGTCGCCACCATGGTGAGCAAGGGCGAGGAGCTGTTCACCGGGGTGGTGCCCATCCTGGTCGAG
CTGGACGGCGACGTAAACGGCCACAAGTTCAGCGTGTCCGGCGAGGGCGAGGGCGATGCCACCTACGGCA
AGCTGACCCTGAAGTTCATCTGCACCACCGGCAAGCTGCCCGTGCCCTGGCCCACCCTCGTGACCACCCT
GTCCTGGGGCGTGCAGTGCTTCGCCCGCTACCCCGACCACATGAAGCAGCACGACTTCTTCAAGTCCGCC
ATGCCCGAAGGCTACGTCCAGGAGCGCACCATCTTCTTCAAGGACGACGGCAACTACAAGACCCGCGCCG
AGGTGAAGTTCGAGGGCGACACCCTGGTGAACCGCATCGAGCTGAAGGGCATCGACTTCAAGGAGGACGG
CAACATCCTGGGGCACAAGCTGGAGTACAACTACTTTAGCGACAACGTCTATATCACCGCCGACAAGCAG
AAGAACGGCATCAAGGCCAACTTCAAGATCCGCCACAACATCGAGGACGGCGGCGTGCAGCTCGCCGACC
ACTACCAGCAGAACACCCCCATCGGCGACGGCCCCGTGCTGCTGCCCGACAACCACTACCTGAGCACCCA
GTCCAAGCTGAGCAAAGACCCCAACGAGAAGCGCGATCACATGGTCCTGCTGGAGTTCGTGACCGCCGCC
GGGGGTACCAAGGTGTACGACCCCGAGCAGAGGAAGAGGATGATCACCGGCCCCCAGTGGTGGGCCAGGT
GCAAGCAGATGAACGTGCTGGACAGCTTCATCAACTACTACGACAGCGAGAAGCACGCCGAGAACGCCGT
GATCTTCCTGCACGGCAACGCCACTAGCAGCTACCTGTGGAGGCACGTGGTGCCCCACATCGAGCCCGTG
GCCAGGTGCATCATCCCCGATCTGATCGGCATGGGCAAGAGCGGCAAGAG
