>Addgene plasmid #65673 | pCNL-N1_3xNLS | addgene partial sequence | sequence record 115514 | SV40pA-R 5'-GAAATTTGTGATGCTATTGC-3'
TTATAAGCTGCAATAAACAAGTTAACAACAACAATTGCATTCATTTTATGTTTCAGGTTCAGGGGGAGGT
GTGGGAGGTTTTTTAAAGCAAGTAAAACCTCTACAAATGTGGTATGGCTGATTATGATCTAGAGTCGCGG
CCGCCTACTGCTCGTTCTTCAGCACTCTCTCCACGAAGCTCTTGATGTACTTGCCCATCTCGTCGGGGGC
GTCCTCCTGGAGGAAGTGCAGGCCCTTCACCTTCACGAACTCGGTGTTGGGGAACTTCTTGGCGCCCTCC
ACGATGGCGTTGCTGAAGAAGCCGGGGTCGCCCTCGATGAACAGCTTGGGCAGGTCGTCGCTGGCTCTCA
GGTAGGCGTTGTAGTTTCTCACGATCTGCACCACGTCGGGCTTGCCGCCCTTCACCAGGGGGATCTCTCT
GGGCCAGCTCAGGGTGGGTCTTCTCACCTCGCCCTTCTCCTTGAAGGGCTCCAGGTAGGCGGCGAACTCC
TCGGGCTCCAGCTTTCTCATGATCTTGCTGGGCAGCACGGTCTCCACGAAGAAGTTGTTCTCCAGCACCA
TCTTCTCGCCCTCCTCGCTCTTGATCAGGGCGATGTCCTCCTCGATGTCTGGCCACTCGTCCCAGCTCTC
GATCACGTCCACCACGCTCTCCATGTGCACGATGGCCTTGATCCTGTCCTGGTGCTCGTAGGCGTAGTGG
AAGGCCAGGGCGGCGCCCCAGTCGTGGCCCACGAAGATGATCTTCTTGGGCAGGTTCAGAAGCTCGAACC
AGGCGGTCAGGTACTTGTAGTGGTCCAGCAGCCTGTAGCTGCCGTTGCCGCTCTTGCCGCTCTTGCCCAT
GCCGATCAGATCGGGGATGATGCACCTGGCCACGGGCTCGATGTGGGGCACCACGTGCCTCCACAGGTAG
CTGCTAGTGGCGTTGCCGTGCAGGAAGATCACGGCGTTCTCGGCGTGCTTCTCGCTGTCGTAGTAGTTGA
TGAAGCTGTCCAGCACGTTCATCTGCTTG
